Addgene plasmid #216421: pPbHiT_3xmyc_hsp70UTR_hdhfr/yfcu
Purpose: (Empty Backbone) Empty backbone to express gene specific gRNA and carry the homology repair template for CRISPR editing of Plasmodium berghei using the PbHiT system.
Depositing lab: Ellen Bushell. Depositing organization: Umea University. Publication: A scalable CRISPR-Cas9 gene editing system facilitates CRISPR screens in the malaria parasite Plasmodium berghei. Jonsdottir TK, Paoletta MS, Ishizaki T, Hernandez S, Ivanova M, Curbelo AH, Saiki PA, Selinger M, Das D, Henriksson J, Bushell ESC. bioRxiv 2024.04.20.590404 10.1101/2024.04.20.590404.
Backbone
  Vector backbone: pYCs
  Backbone manufacturer: Qian (2018) 10.1016/j.molbiopara.2018.04.003
  Backbone size (bp): 6000
  Modifications to backbone: The Plasmodium yoelii U6 promoter was changed for the Plasmodium berghei promoter to express the gRNA. A 3xmyc tag followed by the hsp70 3'UTR was added after the synthetic insert cloning site.
  Vector type: Bacterial Expression, CRISPR ; Expression in Plasmodium berghei
  Selectable markers: Pyrimethamine (positive) and 5-fluorocytosine (negative)
  Tag / fusion protein: 3xmyc (C terminal on insert)
Growth in bacteria
  Bacterial resistance: Ampicillin, 100 μg/mL
  Growth temperature: 37°C
  Growth strain: DH5alpha
  Copy number: High Copy
Gene/Insert
  Cloning method: Restriction Enzyme
Terms and licenses: Academic/Nonprofit Terms; Industry Terms: Not Available to Industry
How to cite: pPbHiT_3xmyc_hsp70UTR_hdhfr/yfcu was a gift from Ellen Bushell (Addgene plasmid # 216421 ; http://n2t.net/addgene:216421 ; RRID:Addgene_216421)
