[The description below was written by a language model from this plasmid's Addgene catalogue record and pLannotate feature annotations shown in this document.]
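Description:
pPbHiT_3xmyc_hsp70UTR_hdhfr/yfcu is an empty CRISPR backbone for genome editing of the rodent malaria parasite Plasmodium berghei with the PbHiT system. It is derived from the pYCs vector and is designed to carry, on a single plasmid, both a gene-specific guide RNA and the homology repair template that directs repair of the Cas9-induced break. In E. coli it is maintained as a high-copy plasmid through a ColE1/pUC-type origin and selected with ampicillin via the β-lactamase gene. Remnants of the lac region (a lacI fragment, CAP site, lac promoter and operator, and a lacZα fragment) are also annotated and appear to be cloning-vector carry-over.

According to the record, the Plasmodium yoelii U6 promoter of the parent vector was replaced with the P. berghei promoter to drive gRNA expression. A 3xmyc tag followed by the hsp70 3'UTR was placed directly after the cloning site for the synthetic insert, which is introduced by restriction cloning. This arrangement allows a targeted gene to be fused at its C terminus to the myc epitope and supplied with a heterologous 3'UTR. These parasite-specific elements are not picked up by the automated feature table. The table does identify the selection cassette, in which human DHFR is followed by yeast FCY1 (cytosine deaminase) and FUR1 (uracil phosphoribosyltransferase), which lie directly adjacent and correspond to the hdhfr/yfcu marker. Human DHFR gives positive selection with pyrimethamine, while yFCU converts 5-fluorocytosine into toxic metabolites, allowing negative selection against parasites that retain the plasmid. The promoter driving this cassette is not stated, and no Cas9 coding sequence is annotated. The sequenced record is 7,058 nt, somewhat larger than the listed backbone size of 6,000 bp.
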