Features (pLannotate 1.2.2; 11 found; start..end, strand, type, name):
   1507..1611    +  promoter       AmpR promoter: bla
   1612..2472    +  CDS            AmpR: β-lactamase; bla; confers resistance to ampicillin, carbenicillin, and related antibiotics
   2643..3231    +  rep_origin     ori: high-copy-number ColE1/pMB1/pBR322/pUC origin of replication
   3414..3506    +  CDS            lacI (fragment): lac repressor; lacI; The lac repressor binds to the lac operator to inhibit transcription in E. coli. This inhibition can be relieved by adding lactose or isopropyl-β-D-thiogalactopyranoside (IPTG).
   3519..3540    +  protein_bind   CAP binding site: CAP binding activates transcription in the presence of cAMP. E. coli catabolite activator protein
   3555..3585    +  promoter       lac promoter: promoter for the E. coli lac operon
   3593..3609    +  protein_bind   lac operator: The lac repressor binds to the lac operator to inhibit transcription in E. coli. This inhibition can be relieved by adding lactose or isopropyl-β-D-thiogalactopyranoside (IPTG). lac repressor encoded by lacI
   4723..5283    +  CDS            DHFR (sequence partly withheld): DYR_HUMAN - Experimental evidence at protein level: Swiss-Prot protein existence level 1. Key enzyme in folate metabolism. Contributes to the de novo mitochondrial thymidylate biosynthesis pathway. Catalyzes an essential reaction for de novo glycine and purine synthesis, and for DNA precursor synthesis. Binds its own mRNA and that of DHFR2. From Homo sapiens (Human).
   5326..5796    +  CDS            FCY1 (sequence withheld): FCY1_YEAST - Experimental evidence at protein level: Swiss-Prot protein existence level 1. Catalyzes the hydrolytic deamination of cytosine to uracil or 5-methylcytosine to thymine. Is involved in the pyrimidine salvage pathway, which allows the cell to utilize cytosine for pyrimidine nucleotide synthesis. From Saccharomyces cerevisiae (strain ATCC 204508 / S288c) (Baker's yeast).
   5797..6441    +  CDS            FUR1: UPP_YEAST - Experimental evidence at protein level: Swiss-Prot protein existence level 1. Catalyzes the conversion of uracil and 5-phospho-alpha-D- ribose 1-diphosphate (PRPP) to UMP and diphosphate. From Saccharomyces cerevisiae (strain ATCC 204508 / S288c) (Baker's yeast).
   6905..7055    +  CDS            lacZα (fragment): LacZα fragment of β-galactosidase; lacZ fragment
>Addgene plasmid #216421 | pPbHiT_3xmyc_hsp70UTR_hdhfr/yfcu | addgene full sequence | sequence record 431291 | Addgene NGS Result
TCGAGAACTATTGTTTCCTTTTTTGTTTTTTTATTTTTAATTAAAATGTAAATATAAACTCACAAAATGA
ATGAATAAATAAATAAATAAATAAATAAAAAATGTTAAATCGTGTTAAACCGCGTGCTTCATGTGATATG
GCAAGCGATTAATGGCCATTTTATCCATTTTTATAATTTGATAAAAAATTAAAACAAATAAATGTAATGT
TAATTATATTTTGTACTATAAATATTATTCTCTACTTCACGCAAATGTAACACTATCCAACTACACTCAT
AATGTTTAAAGAAAATTGGCATTGTTTTACCATTTTTTTAAAACAAAAAAAGAATAAAATACTTTCGTAT
TATTTAGCTAAAATTGTACTAAATTTCATACCAAAAAAAAATATATATATGTATGCAGCTAATATTTATT
TGATAAGTTTTTATGTAAATAATATTTAATTAAAAAAAAAATTACATAGCATGCCGAATGCACTATTCAT
TTTATGGGGGTAATTTTTTGAGTAACCATTTTTACTTTTTTTTTACATATGCGCATACTTCGAGTTATAC
AATATTATTGGAGACGCTGCAGGAACAAAAACTTATTAGCGAAGAAGATCTTGAACAAAAATTAATAAGT
GAAGAAGATTTAGAGCAGAAGTTGATTTCAGAGGAGGACTTGGTCGACGCGGCCGCGTAGATAAATAATT
TTTTTTTTTATATTATTGTTCTGTACTTCTTTTGTGAATAGTATTTTTACATATGTACTGTTAATTTTAA
AATGTGGAATGCCACGAACATATTTTTTCGAACAAAATATATATTTTTTGTGTCGAAATACATAAATTTG
TGTACCTCCTTTTTGTTGTATATATGAAAAAGGAATAAAGTGAATGGAGTCGAATTACTCTAGACCCTAC
AACTTGTATATCACTACTTTATAATACTATAATATTATTATTAACATTAAACTATAGAAGAAATATCAAC
AATACTTATGTATTTGTTCAAACTTTATCAGTATAGTTTGGTAATCGCATATCATATATTTGTTATGTGT
AATATTTTATGAATATGCGTCTTTTTTTTTAACTATAAATAATTCAAAATAAAATAACATAATTAACATT
TGCAAGCATAATTAAGATGATTACTTTCACATTTCATCCAAAGTGGAAAATGACCACCACATTTGATCGA
AGCTTTTACCACTTTTGATGCATTAGCTCTGAAATGTATACAAGCTTTCATTTGTTAATGTTACAAAGGG
AAGTTTTTATTTGGGGGCACATTAAAAGTGAAAAAATTAAAAGTTAAAAAAGTTAAAAAATGATCGGTGT
AGTTGGTCATATAGACATGTTGTTATGCAAGTCTTTCAAAACGTTCCTCATAAAATAAAAGGAGGGATCT
AGAGAGCTTTCAATTCTCCAAACGGTATTATTGGTATTTTCTGAAAACTGCGTTTCCTTGTTTTTATTTA
TATTTGACGTCAGGTGGCACTTTTCGGGGAAATGTGCGCGGAACCCCTATTTGTTTATTTTTCTAAATAC
ATTCAAATATGTATCCGCTCATGAGACAATAACCCTGATAAATGCTTCAATAATATTGAAAAAGGAAGAG
TATGAGTATTCAACATTTCCGTGTCGCCCTTATTCCCTTTTTTGCGGCATTTTGCCTTCCTGTTTTTGCT
CACCCAGAAACGCTGGTGAAAGTAAAAGATGCTGAAGATCAGTTGGGTGCACGAGTGGGTTACATCGAAC
TGGATCTCAACAGCGGTAAGATCCTTGAGAGTTTTCGCCCCGAAGAACGTTTTCCAATGATGAGCACTTT
TAAAGTTCTGCTATGTGGCGCGGTATTATCCCGTATTGACGCCGGGCAAGAGCAACTCGGTCGCCGCATA
CACTATTCTCAGAATGACTTGGTTGAGTACTCACCAGTCACAGAAAAGCATCTTACGGATGGCATGACAG
TAAGAGAATTATGCAGTGCTGCCATAACCATGAGTGATAACACTGCGGCCAACTTACTTCTGACAACGAT
CGGAGGACCGAAGGAGCTAACCGCTTTTTTGCACAACATGGGGGATCATGTAACTCGCCTTGATCGTTGG
GAACCGGAGCTGAATGAAGCCATACCAAACGACGAGCGTGACACCACGATGCCTGTAGCAATGGCAACAA
CGTTGCGCAAACTATTAACTGGCGAACTACTTACTCTAGCTTCCCGGCAACAATTAATAGACTGGATGGA
GGCGGATAAAGTTGCAGGACCACTTCTGCGCTCGGCCCTTCCGGCTGGCTGGTTTATTGCTGATAAATCT
GGAGCCGGTGAGCGTGGGTCTCGCGGTATCATTGCAGCACTGGGGCCAGATGGTAAGCCCTCCCGTATCG
TAGTTATCTACACGACGGGGAGTCAGGCAACTATGGATGAACGAAATAGACAGATCGCTGAGATAGGTGC
CTCACTGATTAAGCATTGGTAACTGTCAGACCAAGTTTACTCATATATACTTTAGATTGATTTAAAACTT
CATTTTTAATTTAAAAGGATCTAGGTGAAGATCCTTTTTGATAATCTCATGACCAAAATCCCTTAACGTG
AGTTTTCGTTCCACTGAGCGTCAGACCCCGTAGAAAAGATCAAAGGATCTTCTTGAGATCCTTTTTTTCT
GCGCGTAATCTGCTGCTTGCAAACAAAAAAACCACCGCTACCAGCGGTGGTTTGTTTGCCGGATCAAGAG
CTACCAACTCTTTTTCCGAAGGTAACTGGCTTCAGCAGAGCGCAGATACCAAATACTGTTCTTCTAGTGT
AGCCGTAGTTAGGCCACCACTTCAAGAACTCTGTAGCACCGCCTACATACCTCGCTCTGCTAATCCTGTT
ACCAGTGGCTGCTGCCAGTGGCGATAAGTCGTGTCTTACCGGGTTGGACTCAAGACGATAGTTACCGGAT
AAGGCGCAGCGGTCGGGCTGAACGGGGGGTTCGTGCACACAGCCCAGCTTGGAGCGAACGACCTACACCG
AACTGAGATACCTACAGCGTGAGCTATGAGAAAGCGCCACGCTTCCCGAAGGGAGAAAGGCGGACAGGTA
TCCGGTAAGCGGCAGGGTCGGAACAGGAGAGCGCACGAGGGAGCTTCCAGGGGGAAACGCCTGGTATCTT
TATAGTCCTGTCGGGTTTCGCCACCTCTGACTTGAGCGTCGATTTTTGTGATGCTCGTCAGGGGGGCGGA
GCCTATGGAAAAACGCCAGCAACGCGGCCTTTTTACGGTTCCTGGCCTTTTGCTGGCCTTTTGCTCACAT
GTTCTTTCCTGCGTTATCCCCTGATTCTGTGGATAACCGTATTACCGCCTTTGAGTGAGCTGATACCGCT
CGCCGCAGCCGAACGACCGAGCGCAGCGAGTCAGTGAGCGAGGAAGCGGAAGAGCGCCCAATACGCAAAC
CGCCTCTCCCCGCGCGTTGGCCGATTCATTAATGCAGCTGGCACGACAGGTTTCCCGACTGGAAAGCGGG
CAGTGAGCGCAACGCAATTAATGTGAGTTAGCTCACTCATTAGGCACCCCAGGCTTTACACTTTATGCTT
CCGGCTCGTATGTTGTGTGGAATTGTGAGCGGATAACAATTTCACACAGGAAACAGCTATGACCATGATT
ACGCCAAGCTTGGTACCCATGCCATGGTCCCCGCGGCCGCTCGAGGTGTTCGTTTTTCTTATTTATATAT
TTATACCAATTGATTGTATTTATAACTGTAAAAATGTGTATGTTGTGTGCATATTTTTTTTTGTGCATGC
ACATGCATGTAAATAGCTAAAATTATGAACATTTTATTTTTTGTTCAGAAAAAAAAAACTTTACACACAT
AAAATGGCTAGTATGAATAGCCATATTTTATATAAATTAAATCCTATGAATTTATGACCATATTAAAAAT
TTAGATATTTATGGAACATAATATGTTTGAAACAATAAGACAAAATTATTATTATTATTATTATTTTTAC
TGTTATAATTATGTTGTCTCTTCAATGATTCATAAATAGTTGGACTTGATTTTTAAAATGTTTATAATAT
GATTAGCATAGTTAAATAAAAAAAGTTGAAAAATTAAAAAAAAACATATAAACACAAATGATGTTTTTTC
CTTCAATTTCGATATCATATAGCAATCGTATTAGCCTTAAGTTTACAATTTAATATTCATACTTTAAGTA
TTTTTTGTAGTATCCTAGATATTGTGCTTTAAATGCTCACCCCTCAAAGCACCAGTAATATTTTCATCCA
CTGAAATACCATTAAATTTTCAAAAAAATACTATGCATATAATGTTATACATATAAACATAAAACGCCAT
GTAAATCAAAAAATATATAAAAATATGTATAAAAATAAATATGCACTAAATATAAGCTAATTATGCATAA
AAATTAAAGTGCCCTTTATTAACTAGTCGTAATTATTTATATTTCTATGTTATAAAAAAATCCTCATATA
ATAATATAATTAATATATGTAATGTTTTTTTTATTTTATAATTTTAATATAAAATAATATGTAAATTAAT
TCAAAAAATAAATATAATTGTTGTGAAACAAAAAACGTAATTTTTTCATTTGCCTTCAAAATTTAAATTT
ATTTTAATATTTCCTAAAATATATATACTTTGTGTATAAATATATAAAAATATATATTTGCTTATAAATA
AATAAAAAATTTTATAAAACATAGGGGGATCTATG
[558 nt withheld, positions 4726-5283]
GCAAGCGGAGGAGGTGGATCTGGTGGAGGTGGAAGTGCAAGC
[471 nt withheld, positions 5326-5796]
GCTTCGGAACCATTTAAGAACGTCTACTTGCTACCTCAAACAAACCAATTGCTGGGTTTGTACACCATCA
TCAGAAATAAGAATACAACTAGACCTGATTTCATTTTCTACTCCGATAGAATCATCAGATTGTTGGTTGA
AGAAGGTTTGAACCATCTACCTGTGCAAAAGCAAATTGTGGAAACTGACACCAACGAAAACTTCGAAGGT
GTCTCATTCATGGGTAAAATCTGTGGTGTTTCCATTGTCAGAGCTGGTGAATCGATGGAGCAAGGATTAA
GAGACTGTTGTAGGTCTGTGCGTATCGGTAAAATTTTAATTCAAAGGGACGAGGAGACTGCTTTACCAAA
GTTATTCTACGAAAAATTACCAGAGGATATATCTGAAAGGTATGTCTTCCTATTAGACCCAATGCTGGCC
ACCGGTGGTAGTGCTATCATGGCTACAGAAGTCTTGATTAAGAGAGGTGTTAAGCCAGAGAGAATTTACT
TCTTAAACCTAATCTGTAGTAAGGAAGGGATTGAAAAATACCATGCCGCCTTCCCAGAGGTCAGAATTGT
TACTGGTGCCCTCGACAGAGGTCTAGATGAAAACAAGTATCTAGTTCCAGGGTTGGGTGACTTTGGTGAC
AGATACTACTGTGTTTAGGGATCCGATCCCGTTTTTCTTACTTATATATTTATACCAATTGATTGTATTT
ATAACTGTAAAAATGTGTATGTTGTGTGCATATTTTTTTTGTGCATGCACATGCATGTAAATAGCTAAAA
TTATGAACATTTTATTTTTTGTTCAGAAAAAAAAAACTTTACACACATAAAATGGCTAGTATGAATAGCC
ATATTTTATATAAATTAAATCCTATGAATTTATGACCATATTAAAAATTTAGATATTTATGGAACATAAT
ATGTTTGAAACAATAAGACAAAATTATTATTATTATTATTATTTTTACTGTTATAATTATGTTGTCTCTT
CAATGATTCATAAATAGTTGGACTTGATTTTTAAAATGTTTATAATATGATTAGCATAGTTAAATAAAAA
AAGTTGAAAAATTAAAAAAAAACATATAAACACAAATGATGTTTTTTCCTTCAATTTCGGCCGTCGTTTT
ACAACGTCGTGACTGGGAAAACCCTGGCGTTACCCAACTTAATCGCCTTGCAGCACATCCCCCTTTCGCC
AGCTGGCGTAATAGCGAAGAGGCCCGCACCGATCGCCCTTCCCAACAGTTGCGCAGCCTGAATGGCGAAT
GA
